Addgene plasmid #73531: pX458-sgRNA_Ago2_3
Purpose: Expresses SpCas9, GFP, and sgRNA targeting Ago2
Depositing lab: Constance Ciaudo. Depositing organization: ETH Zurich (Swiss Federal Institute of Technology). Publication: Argonaute 2 Is Required for Extra-embryonic Endoderm Differentiation of Mouse Embryonic Stem Cells. Ngondo RP, Cirera-Salinas D, Yu J, Wischnewski H, Bodak M, Vandormael-Pournin S, Geiselmann A, Wettstein R, Luitz J, Cohen-Tannoudji M, Ciaudo C. Stem Cell Reports. 2018 Jan 24. pii: S2213-6711(17)30571-4. doi: 10.1016/j.stemcr.2017.12.023. PubMed 29396181.
Backbone
  Vector backbone: pSpCas9(BB)-2A-GFP (PX458)
  Backbone manufacturer: Feng Zhang (Addgene plasmid # 48138)
  Backbone size w/o insert (bp): 9300
  Vector type: Mammalian Expression, CRISPR
Growth in bacteria
  Bacterial resistance: Ampicillin, 100 μg/mL
  Growth temperature: 37°C
  Growth strain: DH5alpha
  Copy number: High Copy
Gene/Insert
  Gene/Insert name: AGO2
  gRNA/shRNA sequence: CACGTCCCGGTGGCGCTGCT
  Species: M. musculus (mouse)
  Insert size (bp): 20
  Promoter: hU6
  Cloning method: Restriction Enzyme; 5′ cloning site BbsI (destroyed during cloning); 3′ cloning site BbsI (destroyed during cloning)
  Sequencing primers: 5′ TTTATGGCGAGGCGGCGG
Terms and licenses: Academic/Nonprofit Terms; Industry Terms: Not Available to Industry
How to cite: pX458-sgRNA_Ago2_3 was a gift from Constance Ciaudo (Addgene plasmid # 73531 ; http://n2t.net/addgene:73531 ; RRID:Addgene_73531)
