[The description below was written by a language model from this plasmid's Addgene catalogue record and pLannotate feature annotations shown in this document.]
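Description:
pX458-sgRNA_Ago2_3 is an all-in-one mammalian CRISPR expression plasmid built on the pSpCas9(BB)-2A-GFP (PX458) backbone, carrying a 20-nt guide directed against mouse Ago2 (Argonaute 2). The guide was cloned into the BbsI sites of the backbone, which were destroyed in the process. It sits between the human U6 RNA polymerase III promoter and the Streptococcus pyogenes gRNA scaffold, so that a complete single guide RNA is transcribed. The annotation also picks up a second, partial scaffold fragment just downstream of the first.

A separate Pol II cassette drives the nuclease. It consists of a CMV enhancer, the chicken β-actin promoter and a hybrid intron, followed by the SpCas9 coding sequence. The annotation tool labels this sequence as contiguous N- and C-terminal portions, which together form the full-length protein. Cas9 is fused to a nucleoplasmin nuclear localization signal and is followed by EGFP and a bGH polyadenylation signal. As the backbone name indicates, Cas9 and GFP are linked by a 2A peptide, although that element is not annotated separately in the feature table. GFP fluorescence therefore reports Cas9 expression and can be used to identify or sort transfected cells.

The plasmid also contains a single AAV2 ITR, an M13/f1-type phage origin, and small pBR322-derived bom and rop fragments. It is propagated in E. coli through a high-copy ColE1/pUC origin with ampicillin selection (AmpR). No mammalian drug-selection marker is annotated. The associated publication concerns the role of Argonaute 2 in mouse embryonic stem cell differentiation, which is consistent with use of the plasmid to disrupt Ago2 in such cells. The "_3" in the name suggests it is one of several Ago2 guides, though the record does not say so.
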