Features (pLannotate 1.2.2; 19 found; start..end, strand, type, name):
      1..241     +  promoter       U6 promoter: RNA polymerase III promoter for human U6 snRNA
    271..346     +  misc_RNA       gRNA scaffold: guide RNA scaffold for the Streptococcus pyogenes CRISPR/Cas9 system
    353..396     +  misc_RNA       gRNA scaffold (fragment): guide RNA scaffold for the Streptococcus pyogenes CRISPR/Cas9 system
    443..728     +  enhancer       CMV enhancer: human cytomegalovirus immediate early enhancer; contains an 18-bp deletion relative to the standard CMV enhancer
    730..1007    +  promoter       chicken β-actin promoter: No description available
   1008..1236    +  intron         hybrid intron: hybrid between chicken β-actin (CBA) and minute virus of mice (MMV) introns (Gray et al., 2011)
   1374..2975    +  CDS            Cas9(N): N-terminal portion of Streptococcus pyogenes Cas9 (Zetsche et al., 2015)
   2976..5474    +  CDS            Cas9(C): C-terminal portion of Streptococcus pyogenes Cas9 (Zetsche et al., 2015)
   5475..5522    +  CDS            nucleoplasmin NLS: bipartite nuclear localization signal from nucleoplasmin
   5592..6305    +  CDS            EGFP: EGFP is a basic (constitutively fluorescent) green fluorescent protein published in 1996, derived from Aequorea victoria. It is reported to be a rapidly-maturing weak dimer with moderate acid sensitivity.
   6339..6450    +  polyA_signal   bGH poly(A) signal: bovine growth hormone polyadenylation signal
   6555..6695    +  repeat_region  AAV2 ITR: inverted terminal repeat of adeno-associated virus serotype 2 inverted
   6700..6751    -  misc_feature   bom (fragment): basis of mobility region from pBR322
   6770..7150    +  rep_origin     M13 ori (sequence partly withheld): M13 bacteriophage origin of replication; arrow indicates direction of (+) strand synthesis
   7226..7275    -  misc_feature   bom (fragment): basis of mobility region from pBR322
   7377..7412    -  CDS            rop (fragment): Rop protein, which maintains plasmids at low copy number; rop
   7507..7611    +  promoter       AmpR promoter: bla
   7612..8472    +  CDS            AmpR: β-lactamase; bla; confers resistance to ampicillin, carbenicillin, and related antibiotics
   8643..9231    +  rep_origin     ori: high-copy-number ColE1/pMB1/pBR322/pUC origin of replication
>Addgene plasmid #73531 | pX458-sgRNA_Ago2_3 | addgene full sequence | sequence record 139771 | Addgene assembled full sequence
GAGGGCCTATTTCCCATGATTCCTTCATATTTGCATATACGATACAAGGCTGTTAGAGAGATAATTGGAA
TTAATTTGACTGTAAACACAAAGATATTAGTACAAAATACGTGACGTAGAAAGTAATAATTTCTTGGGTA
GTTTGCAGTTTTAAAATTATGTTTTAAAATGGACTATCATATGCTTACCGTAACTTGAAAGTATTTCGAT
TTCTTGGCTTTATATATCTTGTGGAAAGGACGAAACACCGCACGTCCCGGTGGCGCTGCTGTTTTAGAGC
TAGAAATAGCAAGTTAAAATAAGGCTAGTCCGTTATCAACTTGAAAAAGTGGCACCGAGTCGGTGCTTTT
TTGTTTTAGAGCTAGAAATAGCAAGTTAAAATAAGGCTAGTCCGTTTTTAGCGCGTGCGCCAATTCTGCA
GACAAATGGCTCTAGAGGTACCCGTTACATAACTTACGGTAAATGGCCCGCCTGGCTGACCGCCCAACGA
CCCCCGCCCATTGACGTCAATAGTAACGCCAATAGGGACTTTCCATTGACGTCAATGGGTGGAGTATTTA
CGGTAAACTGCCCACTTGGCAGTACATCAAGTGTATCATATGCCAAGTACGCCCCCTATTGACGTCAATG
ACGGTAAATGGCCCGCCTGGCATTGTGCCCAGTACATGACCTTATGGGACTTTCCTACTTGGCAGTACAT
CTACGTATTAGTCATCGCTATTACCATGGTCGAGGTGAGCCCCACGTTCTGCTTCACTCTCCCCATCTCC
CCCCCCTCCCCACCCCCAATTTTGTATTTATTTATTTTTTAATTATTTTGTGCAGCGATGGGGGCGGGGG
GGGGGGGGGGGCGCGCGCCAGGCGGGGCGGGGCGGGGCGAGGGGCGGGGCGGGGCGAGGCGGAGAGGTGC
GGCGGCAGCCAATCAGAGCGGCGCGCTCCGAAAGTTTCCTTTTATGGCGAGGCGGCGGCGGCGGCGGCCC
TATAAAAAGCGAAGCGCGCGGCGGGCGGGAGTCGCTGCGACGCTGCCTTCGCCCCGTGCCCCGCTCCGCC
GCCGCCTCGCGCCGCCCGCCCCGGCTCTGACTGACCGCGTTACTCCCACAGGTGAGCGGGCGGGACGGCC
CTTCTCCTCCGGGCTGTAATTAGCTGAGCAAGAGGTAAGGGTTTAAGGGATGGTTGGTTGGTGGGGTATT
AATGTTTAATTACCTGGAGCACCTGCCTGAAATCACTTTTTTTCAGGTTGGACCGGTGCCACCATGGACT
ATAAGGACCACGACGGAGACTACAAGGATCATGATATTGATTACAAAGACGATGACGATAAGATGGCCCC
AAAGAAGAAGCGGAAGGTCGGTATCCACGGAGTCCCAGCAGCCGACAAGAAGTACAGCATCGGCCTGGAC
ATCGGCACCAACTCTGTGGGCTGGGCCGTGATCACCGACGAGTACAAGGTGCCCAGCAAGAAATTCAAGG
TGCTGGGCAACACCGACCGGCACAGCATCAAGAAGAACCTGATCGGAGCCCTGCTGTTCGACAGCGGCGA
AACAGCCGAGGCCACCCGGCTGAAGAGAACCGCCAGAAGAAGATACACCAGACGGAAGAACCGGATCTGC
TATCTGCAAGAGATCTTCAGCAACGAGATGGCCAAGGTGGACGACAGCTTCTTCCACAGACTGGAAGAGT
CCTTCCTGGTGGAAGAGGATAAGAAGCACGAGCGGCACCCCATCTTCGGCAACATCGTGGACGAGGTGGC
CTACCACGAGAAGTACCCCACCATCTACCACCTGAGAAAGAAACTGGTGGACAGCACCGACAAGGCCGAC
CTGCGGCTGATCTATCTGGCCCTGGCCCACATGATCAAGTTCCGGGGCCACTTCCTGATCGAGGGCGACC
TGAACCCCGACAACAGCGACGTGGACAAGCTGTTCATCCAGCTGGTGCAGACCTACAACCAGCTGTTCGA
GGAAAACCCCATCAACGCCAGCGGCGTGGACGCCAAGGCCATCCTGTCTGCCAGACTGAGCAAGAGCAGA
CGGCTGGAAAATCTGATCGCCCAGCTGCCCGGCGAGAAGAAGAATGGCCTGTTCGGAAACCTGATTGCCC
TGAGCCTGGGCCTGACCCCCAACTTCAAGAGCAACTTCGACCTGGCCGAGGATGCCAAACTGCAGCTGAG
CAAGGACACCTACGACGACGACCTGGACAACCTGCTGGCCCAGATCGGCGACCAGTACGCCGACCTGTTT
CTGGCCGCCAAGAACCTGTCCGACGCCATCCTGCTGAGCGACATCCTGAGAGTGAACACCGAGATCACCA
AGGCCCCCCTGAGCGCCTCTATGATCAAGAGATACGACGAGCACCACCAGGACCTGACCCTGCTGAAAGC
TCTCGTGCGGCAGCAGCTGCCTGAGAAGTACAAAGAGATTTTCTTCGACCAGAGCAAGAACGGCTACGCC
GGCTACATTGACGGCGGAGCCAGCCAGGAAGAGTTCTACAAGTTCATCAAGCCCATCCTGGAAAAGATGG
ACGGCACCGAGGAACTGCTCGTGAAGCTGAACAGAGAGGACCTGCTGCGGAAGCAGCGGACCTTCGACAA
CGGCAGCATCCCCCACCAGATCCACCTGGGAGAGCTGCACGCCATTCTGCGGCGGCAGGAAGATTTTTAC
CCATTCCTGAAGGACAACCGGGAAAAGATCGAGAAGATCCTGACCTTCCGCATCCCCTACTACGTGGGCC
CTCTGGCCAGGGGAAACAGCAGATTCGCCTGGATGACCAGAAAGAGCGAGGAAACCATCACCCCCTGGAA
CTTCGAGGAAGTGGTGGACAAGGGCGCTTCCGCCCAGAGCTTCATCGAGCGGATGACCAACTTCGATAAG
AACCTGCCCAACGAGAAGGTGCTGCCCAAGCACAGCCTGCTGTACGAGTACTTCACCGTGTATAACGAGC
TGACCAAAGTGAAATACGTGACCGAGGGAATGAGAAAGCCCGCCTTCCTGAGCGGCGAGCAGAAAAAGGC
CATCGTGGACCTGCTGTTCAAGACCAACCGGAAAGTGACCGTGAAGCAGCTGAAAGAGGACTACTTCAAG
AAAATCGAGTGCTTCGACTCCGTGGAAATCTCCGGCGTGGAAGATCGGTTCAACGCCTCCCTGGGCACAT
ACCACGATCTGCTGAAAATTATCAAGGACAAGGACTTCCTGGACAATGAGGAAAACGAGGACATTCTGGA
AGATATCGTGCTGACCCTGACACTGTTTGAGGACAGAGAGATGATCGAGGAACGGCTGAAAACCTATGCC
CACCTGTTCGACGACAAAGTGATGAAGCAGCTGAAGCGGCGGAGATACACCGGCTGGGGCAGGCTGAGCC
GGAAGCTGATCAACGGCATCCGGGACAAGCAGTCCGGCAAGACAATCCTGGATTTCCTGAAGTCCGACGG
CTTCGCCAACAGAAACTTCATGCAGCTGATCCACGACGACAGCCTGACCTTTAAAGAGGACATCCAGAAA
GCCCAGGTGTCCGGCCAGGGCGATAGCCTGCACGAGCACATTGCCAATCTGGCCGGCAGCCCCGCCATTA
AGAAGGGCATCCTGCAGACAGTGAAGGTGGTGGACGAGCTCGTGAAAGTGATGGGCCGGCACAAGCCCGA
GAACATCGTGATCGAAATGGCCAGAGAGAACCAGACCACCCAGAAGGGACAGAAGAACAGCCGCGAGAGA
ATGAAGCGGATCGAAGAGGGCATCAAAGAGCTGGGCAGCCAGATCCTGAAAGAACACCCCGTGGAAAACA
CCCAGCTGCAGAACGAGAAGCTGTACCTGTACTACCTGCAGAATGGGCGGGATATGTACGTGGACCAGGA
ACTGGACATCAACCGGCTGTCCGACTACGATGTGGACCATATCGTGCCTCAGAGCTTTCTGAAGGACGAC
TCCATCGACAACAAGGTGCTGACCAGAAGCGACAAGAACCGGGGCAAGAGCGACAACGTGCCCTCCGAAG
AGGTCGTGAAGAAGATGAAGAACTACTGGCGGCAGCTGCTGAACGCCAAGCTGATTACCCAGAGAAAGTT
CGACAATCTGACCAAGGCCGAGAGAGGCGGCCTGAGCGAACTGGATAAGGCCGGCTTCATCAAGAGACAG
CTGGTGGAAACCCGGCAGATCACAAAGCACGTGGCACAGATCCTGGACTCCCGGATGAACACTAAGTACG
ACGAGAATGACAAGCTGATCCGGGAAGTGAAAGTGATCACCCTGAAGTCCAAGCTGGTGTCCGATTTCCG
GAAGGATTTCCAGTTTTACAAAGTGCGCGAGATCAACAACTACCACCACGCCCACGACGCCTACCTGAAC
GCCGTCGTGGGAACCGCCCTGATCAAAAAGTACCCTAAGCTGGAAAGCGAGTTCGTGTACGGCGACTACA
AGGTGTACGACGTGCGGAAGATGATCGCCAAGAGCGAGCAGGAAATCGGCAAGGCTACCGCCAAGTACTT
CTTCTACAGCAACATCATGAACTTTTTCAAGACCGAGATTACCCTGGCCAACGGCGAGATCCGGAAGCGG
CCTCTGATCGAGACAAACGGCGAAACCGGGGAGATCGTGTGGGATAAGGGCCGGGATTTTGCCACCGTGC
GGAAAGTGCTGAGCATGCCCCAAGTGAATATCGTGAAAAAGACCGAGGTGCAGACAGGCGGCTTCAGCAA
AGAGTCTATCCTGCCCAAGAGGAACAGCGATAAGCTGATCGCCAGAAAGAAGGACTGGGACCCTAAGAAG
TACGGCGGCTTCGACAGCCCCACCGTGGCCTATTCTGTGCTGGTGGTGGCCAAAGTGGAAAAGGGCAAGT
CCAAGAAACTGAAGAGTGTGAAAGAGCTGCTGGGGATCACCATCATGGAAAGAAGCAGCTTCGAGAAGAA
TCCCATCGACTTTCTGGAAGCCAAGGGCTACAAAGAAGTGAAAAAGGACCTGATCATCAAGCTGCCTAAG
TACTCCCTGTTCGAGCTGGAAAACGGCCGGAAGAGAATGCTGGCCTCTGCCGGCGAACTGCAGAAGGGAA
ACGAACTGGCCCTGCCCTCCAAATATGTGAACTTCCTGTACCTGGCCAGCCACTATGAGAAGCTGAAGGG
CTCCCCCGAGGATAATGAGCAGAAACAGCTGTTTGTGGAACAGCACAAGCACTACCTGGACGAGATCATC
GAGCAGATCAGCGAGTTCTCCAAGAGAGTGATCCTGGCCGACGCTAATCTGGACAAAGTGCTGTCCGCCT
ACAACAAGCACCGGGATAAGCCCATCAGAGAGCAGGCCGAGAATATCATCCACCTGTTTACCCTGACCAA
TCTGGGAGCCCCTGCCGCCTTCAAGTACTTTGACACCACCATCGACCGGAAGAGGTACACCAGCACCAAA
GAGGTGCTGGACGCCACCCTGATCCACCAGAGCATCACCGGCCTGTACGAGACACGGATCGACCTGTCTC
AGCTGGGAGGCGACAAAAGGCCGGCGGCCACGAAAAAGGCCGGCCAGGCAAAAAAGAAAAAGGAATTCGG
CAGTGGAGAGGGCAGAGGAAGTCTGCTAACATGCGGTGACGTCGAGGAGAATCCTGGCCCAGTGAGCAAG
GGCGAGGAGCTGTTCACCGGGGTGGTGCCCATCCTGGTCGAGCTGGACGGCGACGTAAACGGCCACAAGT
TCAGCGTGTCCGGCGAGGGCGAGGGCGATGCCACCTACGGCAAGCTGACCCTGAAGTTCATCTGCACCAC
CGGCAAGCTGCCCGTGCCCTGGCCCACCCTCGTGACCACCCTGACCTACGGCGTGCAGTGCTTCAGCCGC
TACCCCGACCACATGAAGCAGCACGACTTCTTCAAGTCCGCCATGCCCGAAGGCTACGTCCAGGAGCGCA
CCATCTTCTTCAAGGACGACGGCAACTACAAGACCCGCGCCGAGGTGAAGTTCGAGGGCGACACCCTGGT
GAACCGCATCGAGCTGAAGGGCATCGACTTCAAGGAGGACGGCAACATCCTGGGGCACAAGCTGGAGTAC
AACTACAACAGCCACAACGTCTATATCATGGCCGACAAGCAGAAGAACGGCATCAAGGTGAACTTCAAGA
TCCGCCACAACATCGAGGACGGCAGCGTGCAGCTCGCCGACCACTACCAGCAGAACACCCCCATCGGCGA
CGGCCCCGTGCTGCTGCCCGACAACCACTACCTGAGCACCCAGTCCGCCCTGAGCAAAGACCCCAACGAG
AAGCGCGATCACATGGTCCTGCTGGAGTTCGTGACCGCCGCCGGGATCACTCTCGGCATGGACGAGCTGT
ACAAGGAATTCTAACTAGAGCTCGCTGATCAGCCTCGACTGTGCCTTCTAGTTGCCAGCCATCTGTTGTT
TGCCCCTCCCCCGTGCCTTCCTTGACCCTGGAAGGTGCCACTCCCACTGTCCTTTCCTAATAAAATGAGG
AAATTGCATCGCATTGTCTGAGTAGGTGTCATTCTATTCTGGGGGGTGGGGTGGGGCAGGACAGCAAGGG
GGAGGATTGGGAAGAGAATAGCAGGCATGCTGGGGAGCGGCCGCAGGAACCCCTAGTGATGGAGTTGGCC
ACTCCCTCTCTGCGCGCTCGCTCGCTCACTGAGGCCGGGCGACCAAAGGTCGCCCGACGCCCGGGCTTTG
CCCGGGCGGCCTCAGTGAGCGAGCGAGCGCGCAGCTGCCTGCAGGGGCGCCTGATGCGGTATTTTCTCCT
TACGCATCTGTGCGGTATTTCACACCGCATA
[142 nt withheld, positions 6752-6893]
C
[141 nt withheld, positions 6895-7035]
CCTTTGACGTTGGAGTCCACGTTCTTT
[37 nt withheld, positions 7063-7099]
ACCCTATCTCGGGCTATTCTTTTGATTTATAAGGGATTTTGCCGATTTCGGCCTATTGGTTAAAAAATGA
GCTGATTTAACAAAAATTTAACGCGAATTTTAACAAAATATTAACGTTTACAATTTTATGGTGCACTCTC
AGTACAATCTGCTCTGATGCCGCATAGTTAAGCCAGCCCCGACACCCGCCAACACCCGCTGACGCGCCCT
GACGGGCTTGTCTGCTCCCGGCATCCGCTTACAGACAAGCTGTGACCGTCTCCGGGAGCTGCATGTGTCA
GAGGTTTTCACCGTCATCACCGAAACGCGCGAGACGAAAGGGCCTCGTGATACGCCTATTTTTATAGGTT
AATGTCATGATAATAATGGTTTCTTAGACGTCAGGTGGCACTTTTCGGGGAAATGTGCGCGGAACCCCTA
TTTGTTTATTTTTCTAAATACATTCAAATATGTATCCGCTCATGAGACAATAACCCTGATAAATGCTTCA
ATAATATTGAAAAAGGAAGAGTATGAGTATTCAACATTTCCGTGTCGCCCTTATTCCCTTTTTTGCGGCA
TTTTGCCTTCCTGTTTTTGCTCACCCAGAAACGCTGGTGAAAGTAAAAGATGCTGAAGATCAGTTGGGTG
CACGAGTGGGTTACATCGAACTGGATCTCAACAGCGGTAAGATCCTTGAGAGTTTTCGCCCCGAAGAACG
TTTTCCAATGATGAGCACTTTTAAAGTTCTGCTATGTGGCGCGGTATTATCCCGTATTGACGCCGGGCAA
GAGCAACTCGGTCGCCGCATACACTATTCTCAGAATGACTTGGTTGAGTACTCACCAGTCACAGAAAAGC
ATCTTACGGATGGCATGACAGTAAGAGAATTATGCAGTGCTGCCATAACCATGAGTGATAACACTGCGGC
CAACTTACTTCTGACAACGATCGGAGGACCGAAGGAGCTAACCGCTTTTTTGCACAACATGGGGGATCAT
GTAACTCGCCTTGATCGTTGGGAACCGGAGCTGAATGAAGCCATACCAAACGACGAGCGTGACACCACGA
TGCCTGTAGCAATGGCAACAACGTTGCGCAAACTATTAACTGGCGAACTACTTACTCTAGCTTCCCGGCA
ACAATTAATAGACTGGATGGAGGCGGATAAAGTTGCAGGACCACTTCTGCGCTCGGCCCTTCCGGCTGGC
TGGTTTATTGCTGATAAATCTGGAGCCGGTGAGCGTGGAAGCCGCGGTATCATTGCAGCACTGGGGCCAG
ATGGTAAGCCCTCCCGTATCGTAGTTATCTACACGACGGGGAGTCAGGCAACTATGGATGAACGAAATAG
ACAGATCGCTGAGATAGGTGCCTCACTGATTAAGCATTGGTAACTGTCAGACCAAGTTTACTCATATATA
CTTTAGATTGATTTAAAACTTCATTTTTAATTTAAAAGGATCTAGGTGAAGATCCTTTTTGATAATCTCA
TGACCAAAATCCCTTAACGTGAGTTTTCGTTCCACTGAGCGTCAGACCCCGTAGAAAAGATCAAAGGATC
TTCTTGAGATCCTTTTTTTCTGCGCGTAATCTGCTGCTTGCAAACAAAAAAACCACCGCTACCAGCGGTG
GTTTGTTTGCCGGATCAAGAGCTACCAACTCTTTTTCCGAAGGTAACTGGCTTCAGCAGAGCGCAGATAC
CAAATACTGTCCTTCTAGTGTAGCCGTAGTTAGGCCACCACTTCAAGAACTCTGTAGCACCGCCTACATA
CCTCGCTCTGCTAATCCTGTTACCAGTGGCTGCTGCCAGTGGCGATAAGTCGTGTCTTACCGGGTTGGAC
TCAAGACGATAGTTACCGGATAAGGCGCAGCGGTCGGGCTGAACGGGGGGTTCGTGCACACAGCCCAGCT
TGGAGCGAACGACCTACACCGAACTGAGATACCTACAGCGTGAGCTATGAGAAAGCGCCACGCTTCCCGA
AGGGAGAAAGGCGGACAGGTATCCGGTAAGCGGCAGGGTCGGAACAGGAGAGCGCACGAGGGAGCTTCCA
GGGGGAAACGCCTGGTATCTTTATAGTCCTGTCGGGTTTCGCCACCTCTGACTTGAGCGTCGATTTTTGT
GATGCTCGTCAGGGGGGCGGAGCCTATGGAAAAACGCCAGCAACGCGGCCTTTTTACGGTTCCTGGCCTT
TTGCTGGCCTTTTGCTCACATGT
