>Addgene plasmid #73531 | pX458-sgRNA_Ago2_3 | addgene partial sequence | sequence record 139760 | hU6-F 5'-GAGGGCCTATTTCCCATGATT-3'
GATAATTGGAATTAATTTGACTGTAAACACAAAGATATTAGTACAAAATACGTGACGTAGAAAGTAATAA
TTTCTTGGGTAGTTTGCAGTTTTAAAATTATGTTTTAAAATGGACTATCATATGCTTACCGTAACTTGAA
AGTATTTCGATTTCTTGGCTTTATATATCTTGTGGAAAGGACGAAACACCGCACGTCCCGGTGGCGCTGC
TGTTTTAGAGCTAGAAATAGCAAGTTAAAATAAGGCTAGTCCGTTATCAACTTGAAAAAGTGGCACCGAG
TCGGTGCTTTTTTGTTTTAGAGCTAGAAATAGCAAGTTAAAATAAGGCTAGTCCGTTTTTAGCGCGTGCG
CCAATTCTGCAGACAAATGGCTCTAGAGGTACCCGTTACATAACTTACGGTAAATGGCCCGCCTGGCTGA
CCGCCCAACGACCCCCGCCCATTGACGTCAATAGTAACGCCAATAGGGACTTTCCATTGACGTCAATGGG
TGGAGTATTTACGGTAAACTGCCCACTTGGCAGTACATCAAGTGTATCATATGCCAAGTACGCCCCCTAT
TGACGTCAATGACGGTAAATGGCCCGCCTGGCATTGTGCCCAGTACATGACCTTATGGGACTTTCCTACT
TGGCAGTACATCTACGTATTAGTCATCGCTATTACCATGGTCGAGGTGAGCCCCACGTTCTGCTTCACTC
TCC
