>Addgene plasmid #73531 | pX458-sgRNA_Ago2_3 | addgene partial sequence | sequence record 139761 | dCas9-F2 5'-CCAAAGAGGTGCTGGACG-3'
ATCGACCTGTCTCAGCTGGGAGGCGACAAAAGGCCGGCGGCCACGAAAAAGGCCGGCCAGGCAAAAAAGA
AAAAGGAATTCGGCAGTGGAGAGGGCAGAGGAAGTCTGCTAACATGCGGTGACGTCGAGGAGAATCCTGG
CCCAGTGAGCAAGGGCGAGGAGCTGTTCACCGGGGTGGTGCCCATCCTGGTCGAGCTGGACGGCGACGTA
AACGGCCACAAGTTCAGCGTGTCCGGCGAGGGCGAGGGCGATGCCACCTACGGCAAGCTGACCCTGAAGT
TCATCTGCACCACCGGCAAGCTGCCCGTGCCCTGGCCCACCCTCGTGACCACCCTGACCTACGGCGTGCA
GTGCTTCAGCCGCTACCCCGACCACATGAAGCAGCACGACTTCTTCAAGTCCGCCATGCCCGAAGGCTAC
GTCCAGGAGCGCACCATCTTCTTCAAGGACGACGGCAACTACAAGACCCGCGCCGAGGTGAAGTTCGAGG
GCGACACCCTGGTGAACCGCATCGAGCTGAAGGGCATCGACTTCAAGGAGGACGGCAACATCCTGGGGCA
CAAGCTGGAGTACAACTACAACAGCCACAACGTCTATATCATGGCCGACAAGCAGAAGAACGGCATCAAG
GTGAACTTCAAGATCCGCCACAACATCGAGGACGGCAGCGTGCAGCTCGCCGACCACTACCAGCAGAACA
CCCCCATCGGCGACGGCCCCGTGCTGCTGCCCGACAACCACTACCTGAGCACCCAGTCCGCCCTGAGCAA
AGACCCCAACGAGAAGCGCGATCACATGGTCCTGCTGGAGTTCGTGAC
